Addgene plasmid #193629: pEXP5-NT/pT7 LasR
Purpose: Constitutive T7 RNAP-mediated expression of LasR transcription factor for Las quorum sensing system. LasR sequence is codon optimized for E. coli.
Depositing lab: Dora Tang. Depositing organization: Max Planck Institute of Molecular Cell Biology and Genetics. Publication: Bidirectional communication between droplet interface bilayers driven by cell-free quorum sensing gene circuits. Gonzales DT, Suraritdechachai S, Zechner C, Tang T-YD. ChemSystemsChem 2023 10.1002/syst.202300029.
Backbone
  Vector backbone: pEXP5-NT
  Backbone manufacturer: Invitrogen
  Backbone size w/o insert (bp): 2677
  Total vector size (bp): 3461
  Vector type: Bacterial Expression
Growth in bacteria
  Bacterial resistance: Ampicillin, 100 μg/mL
  Growth temperature: 37°C
  Growth strain: DH5alpha
  Copy number: High Copy
Gene/Insert
  Gene/Insert name: LasR
  Species: Synthetic; Pseudomonas aeruginosa
  Insert size (bp): 784
  Promoter: T7 RNAP promoter
  Tag / fusion protein: 6xHis (N terminal on insert)
  Cloning method: Gibson Cloning
  Sequencing primers: 5′ TCGGTGATTCATTCTGCT
Terms and licenses: Academic/Nonprofit Terms; Industry Terms: Not Available to Industry
Depositor comments: Please visit https://www.biorxiv.org/content/10.1101/2023.03.04.531082v1 for bioRxiv preprint.
How to cite: pEXP5-NT/pT7 LasR was a gift from Dora Tang (Addgene plasmid # 193629 ; http://n2t.net/addgene:193629 ; RRID:Addgene_193629)
