[The description below was written by a language model from this plasmid's Addgene catalogue record and pLannotate feature annotations shown in this document.]
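Description:
pEXP5-NT/pT7 LasR is a small (about 3.5 kb) bacterial expression plasmid built on the commercial pEXP5-NT backbone, a vector designed for T7 RNA polymerase-driven protein production. It is maintained in E. coli through a high-copy ColE1/pUC-type origin of replication and selected with ampicillin via the bla β-lactamase gene under its own promoter. A fragment of the pBR322 bom region is also annotated as backbone remnant.

The payload is an E. coli codon-optimized coding sequence for LasR, the Pseudomonas aeruginosa transcriptional activator that binds its cognate autoinducer and switches on Las-regulated promoters. It was inserted by Gibson assembly. Expression is controlled by a T7 promoter followed by the efficient ribosome binding site from phage T7 gene 10, and transcription ends at a T7 terminator downstream. No lac operator is annotated, consistent with the recorded description of expression as constitutive whenever T7 RNA polymerase is present. The open reading frame begins with an N-terminal 6xHis tag (detected by the annotation software as a short fragment of a composite tag) and a TEV protease cleavage site directly preceding LasR, allowing affinity purification and tag removal. A short hit to a T7 gene 10B-derived solubility tag lies after the lasR coding region. It is only a fragment, and the record gives no indication that it is functional.

According to the record, the plasmid supplies the LasR receptor component of the Las quorum sensing system. The associated work used it in cell-free gene circuits for communication between droplet interface bilayer compartments.
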