Features (pLannotate 1.2.2; 12 found; start..end, strand, type, name):
     38..85      +  terminator     T7 terminator: transcription terminator for bacteriophage T7 RNA polymerase
    216..320     +  promoter       AmpR promoter: bla
    321..1181    +  CDS            AmpR: β-lactamase; bla; confers resistance to ampicillin, carbenicillin, and related antibiotics
   1352..1940    +  rep_origin     ori: high-copy-number ColE1/pMB1/pBR322/pUC origin of replication
   2126..2246    -  misc_feature   bom (fragment): basis of mobility region from pBR322
   2245..2424    -  CDS            YPB2_ECOLX (fragment): Protein predicted: Swiss-Prot protein existence level 4. From Escherichia coli.
   2569..2587    +  promoter       T7 promoter: promoter for bacteriophage T7 RNA polymerase
   2619..2641    +  RBS            RBS: efficient ribosome binding site from bacteriophage T7 gene 10 (Olins and Rangwala, 1989)
   2660..2680    +  CDS            capTEV™ (fragment): composite tag for in vivo biotinylation, TEV protease cleavage, and 6xHis tagging
   2690..2710    +  CDS            TEV site: tobacco etch virus (TEV) protease recognition and cleavage site
   2711..3427    +  CDS            lasR: LASR_PSEAE - Experimental evidence at protein level: Swiss-Prot protein existence level 1. Transcriptional activator of elastase structural gene (LasB). Binds to the PAI autoinducer. From Pseudomonas aeruginosa (strain ATCC 15692 / DSM 22644 / CIP 104116 / JCM 14847 / LMG 12228 / 1C / PRS 101 / PAO1).
   3441..30      +  CDS            SET1 (fragment) (across the origin): solubility-enhancement tag derived from T7 phage gene 10B
>Addgene plasmid #193629 | pEXP5-NT/pT7 LasR | addgene full sequence | sequence record 382851 | Addgene NGS Result
GGAAGCTGAGTTGGCTGCTGCCACCGCTGAGCAATAACTAGCATAACCCCTTGGGGCCTCTAAACGGGTC
TTGAGGGGTTTTTTGCTGAAAGGAGGAACTATATCCGGATAATTCTTGAAGACGAAAGGGCCTCGTGATA
CGCCTATTTTTATAGGTTAATGTCATGATAATAATGGTTTCTTAGACGTCAGGTGGCACTTTTCGGGGAA
ATGTGCGCGGAACCCCTATTTGTTTATTTTTCTAAATACATTCAAATATGTATCCGCTCATGAGACAATA
ACCCTGATAAATGCTTCAATAATATTGAAAAAGGAAGAGTATGAGTATTCAACATTTCCGTGTCGCCCTT
ATTCCCTTTTTTGCGGCATTTTGCCTTCCTGTTTTTGCTCACCCAGAAACGCTGGTGAAAGTAAAAGATG
CTGAAGATCAGTTGGGTGCACGAGTGGGTTACATCGAACTGGATCTCAACAGCGGTAAGATCCTTGAGAG
TTTTCGCCCCGAAGAACGTTTTCCAATGATGAGCACTTTTAAAGTTCTGCTATGTGGCGCGGTATTATCC
CGTGTTGACGCCGGGCAAGAGCAACTCGGTCGCCGCATACACTATTCTCAGAATGACTTGGTTGAGTACT
CACCAGTCACAGAAAAGCATCTTACGGATGGCATGACAGTAAGAGAATTATGCAGTGCTGCCATAACCAT
GAGTGATAACACTGCGGCCAACTTACTTCTGACAACGATCGGAGGACCGAAGGAGCTAACCGCTTTTTTG
CACAACATGGGGGATCATGTAACTCGCCTTGATCGTTGGGAACCGGAGCTGAATGAAGCCATACCAAACG
ACGAGCGTGACACCACGATGCCTGTAGCAATGGCAACAACGTTGCGCAAACTATTAACTGGCGAACTACT
TACTCTAGCTTCCCGGCAACAATTAATAGACTGGATGGAGGCGGATAAAGTTGCAGGACCACTTCTGCGC
TCGGCCCTTCCGGCTGGCTGGTTTATTGCTGATAAATCTGGAGCCGGTGAGCGTGGGTCTCGCGGTATCA
TTGCAGCACTGGGGCCAGATGGTAAGCCCTCCCGTATCGTAGTTATCTACACGACGGGGAGTCAGGCAAC
TATGGATGAACGAAATAGACAGATCGCTGAGATAGGTGCCTCACTGATTAAGCATTGGTAACTGTCAGAC
CAAGTTTACTCATATATACTTTAGATTGATTTAAAACTTCATTTTTAATTTAAAAGGATCTAGGTGAAGA
TCCTTTTTGATAATCTCATGACCAAAATCCCTTAACGTGAGTTTTCGTTCCACTGAGCGTCAGACCCCGT
AGAAAAGATCAAAGGATCTTCTTGAGATCCTTTTTTTCTGCGCGTAATCTGCTGCTTGCAAACAAAAAAA
CCACCGCTACCAGCGGTGGTTTGTTTGCCGGATCAAGAGCTACCAACTCTTTTTCCGAAGGTAACTGGCT
TCAGCAGAGCGCAGATACCAAATACTGTTCTTCTAGTGTAGCCGTAGTTAGGCCACCACTTCAAGAACTC
TGTAGCACCGCCTACATACCTCGCTCTGCTAATCCTGTTACCAGTGGCTGCTGCCAGTGGCGATAAGTCG
TGTCTTACCGGGTTGGACTCAAGACGATAGTTACCGGATAAGGCGCAGCGGTCGGGCTGAACGGGGGGTT
CGTGCACACAGCCCAGCTTGGAGCGAACGACCTACACCGAACTGAGATACCTACAGCGTGAGCTATGAGA
AAGCGCCACGCTTCCCGAAGGGAGAAAGGCGGACAGGTATCCGGTAAGCGGCAGGGTCGGAACAGGAGAG
CGCACGAGGGAGCTTCCAGGGGGAAACGCCTGGTATCTTTATAGTCCTGTCGGGTTTCGCCACCTCTGAC
TTGAGCGTCGATTTTTGTGATGCTCGTCAGGGGGGCGGAGCCTATGGAAAAACGCCAGCAACGCGGCCTT
TTTACGGTTCCTGGCCTTTTGCTGGCCTTTTGCTCACATGTTCTTTCCTGCGTTATCCCCTGATTCTGTG
GATAACCGTATTACCGCCTTTGAGTGAGCTGATACCGCTCGCCGCAGCCGAACGACCGAGCGCAGCGAGT
CAGTGAGCGAGGAAGCGGAAGAGCGCCTGATGCGGTATTTTCTCCTTACGCATCTGTGCGGTATTTCACA
CCGCAATGGTGCACTCTCAGTACAATCTGCTCTGATGCCGCATAGTTAAGCCAGTATACACTCCGCTATC
GCTACGCTTCGTTAATACAGATGTAGGTGTTCCACAGGGTAGCCAGCAGCATCCTGCGATGCAGATCCGG
AACATAATGGTGCAGGGCGCTGACTTCCGCGTTTCCAGACTTTACGAAACACGGAAACCGAAGACCATTC
ATGTTGTTGCTCAGGTCGCAGACGTTTTGCAGCAGCAGTCGCTTCACGTTCGCTCGCGTATCGGTGATTC
ATTCTGCTAACCAGTAAGGCAACCCCGCCAGCCTAGCCGGGTCCTCAACGACAGGAGCACGATCATGCGC
ACCCGTGGCCAGGACCCAACGCTGCCCGAGATCTCGATCCCGCGAAATTAATACGACTCACTATAGGGAG
ACCACAACGGTTTCCCTCTAGAAATAATTTTGTTTAACTTTAAGAAGGAGATATACCATGTCTGGTTCTC
ATCATCATCATCATCATGGTAGCAGCGGCGAAAACCTGTATTTTCAGTCCATGGCCTTGGTTGACGGTTT
TCTTGAGCTGGAACGCTCAAGTGGAAAATTGGAGTGGAGCGCCATCCTCCAGAAGATGGCGAGCGACCTT
GGATTCTCGAAGATCCTGTTCGGCCTGTTGCCTAAGGACAGCCAGGACTACGAGAACGCCTTCATCGTCG
GCAACTACCCGGCCGCCTGGCGCGAGCATTACGACCGGGCTGGCTACGCGCGGGTCGACCCGACGGTCAG
TCACTGTACCCAGAGCGTACTGCCGATTTTCTGGGAACCGTCCATCTACCAGACGCGAAAGCAGCACGAG
TTCTTCGAGGAAGCCTCGGCCGCCGGCCTGGTGTATGGGCTGACCATGCCGCTGCATGGTGCTCGCGGCG
AACTCGGCGCGCTGAGCCTCAGCGTGGAAGCGGAAAACCGGGCCGAGGCCAACCGTTTCATAGAGTCGGT
CCTGCCGACCCTGTGGATGCTCAAGGACTACGCACTGCAAAGCGGTGCCGGACTGGCCTTCGAACATCCG
GTCAGCAAACCGGTGGTTCTGACCAGCCGGGAGAAGGAAGTGTTGCAGTGGTGCGCCATCGGCAAGACCA
GTTGGGAGATATCGGTTATCTGCAACTGCTCGGAAGCCAATGTGAACTTCCATATGGGAAATATTCGGCG
GAAGTTCGGTGTGACCTCCCGCCGCGTAGCGGCCATTATGGCCGTTAATTTGGGTCTTATTACTCTCTAA
AGGTGATCCGGCTGCTAACAAAGCCCGAAA
